Addgene plasmid #102369: UBI10:RFP-RabG3B-WT
Purpose: fluorescent tagging. Plant expression of RFP-RabG3B-WT
Depositing lab: Silke Robatzek. Depositing organization: Sainsbury Laboratory, Norwich.
Backbone
  Vector backbone: pUBN-RFP
  Vector type: Plant Expression
Growth in bacteria
  Bacterial resistance: Spectinomycin, 50 μg/mL
  Growth temperature: 37°C
  Growth strain: DH5alpha
  Copy number: Unknown
Gene/Insert
  Gene/Insert name: RabG3B
  Species: A. thaliana (mustard weed)
  Entrez Gene: RABG3B (a.k.a. AT1G22740, ATRABG3B, RAB GTPase homolog G3B, RAB GTPase homolog G3B, RAB7, RAB75, T22J18.9, T22J18_9)
  Promoter: Ubi10
  Tag / fusion protein: RFP (N terminal on backbone)
  Cloning method: Gateway Cloning
  Sequencing primers: 5′ none specified
Terms and licenses: Academic/Nonprofit Terms; Industry Terms: Not Available to Industry
How to cite: UBI10:RFP-RabG3B-WT was a gift from Silke Robatzek (Addgene plasmid # 102369 ; http://n2t.net/addgene:102369 ; RRID:Addgene_102369)
