[The description below was written by a language model from this plasmid's Addgene catalogue record and pLannotate feature annotations shown in this document.]
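Description:
UBI10:RFP-RabG3B-WT is a binary T-DNA plant expression plasmid of about 10.4 kb, built on the Gateway-compatible pUBN-RFP backbone. It expresses an N-terminally RFP-tagged, wild-type form of the Arabidopsis thaliana Rab GTPase RabG3B (AT1G22740, also called RAB7 or RAB75). The backbone carries a ColE1/pBR322-type origin with its bom site for replication in E. coli. It also carries the pVS1 oriV with the RepA and StaA genes, which support replication and stable maintenance in Agrobacterium. Bacterial selection is by spectinomycin through an aadA (SmR) aminoglycoside adenylyltransferase gene located outside the T-DNA. Short annotated gentamicin-resistance, rop and lacI fragments appear to be non-functional remnants of vector construction.

The payload lies between the nopaline-type right and left border repeats. An mRFP1 coding sequence is followed by attB1, the RABG3B open reading frame and attB2, then a CaMV polyadenylation signal. The attB sites are the scars of the Gateway recombination that inserted the gene in frame behind the fluorescent protein. The catalogue entry names Ubi10 as the promoter. It is not annotated in the feature table, though an unannotated stretch just upstream of mRFP1 is where it would be expected to sit. A second cassette within the T-DNA places the bar phosphinothricin acetyltransferase gene between the NOS promoter and the NOS terminator, giving glufosinate (phosphinothricin) resistance for selecting transformed plants.

The stated purpose is fluorescent tagging. The construct allows live imaging of RabG3B, a protein annotated as functioning in vesicle trafficking, autophagy and xylem differentiation. The vector architecture suits it to Agrobacterium-mediated plant transformation.
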