Features (pLannotate 1.2.2; 26 found; start..end, strand, type, name):
     25..613     +  rep_origin     ori: high-copy-number ColE1/pMB1/pBR322/pUC origin of replication
    799..939     -  misc_feature   bom: basis of mobility region from pBR322
   1041..1080    -  CDS            rop (fragment): Rop protein, which maintains plasmids at low copy number; rop
   1283..1477    -  rep_origin     pVS1 oriV: origin of replication for the Pseudomonas plasmid pVS1 (Heeb et al., 2000)
   1543..2616    -  CDS            pVS1 RepA: replication protein from the Pseudomonas plasmid pVS1 (Heeb et al., 2000)
   3045..3674    -  CDS            pVS1 StaA: stability protein from the Pseudomonas plasmid pVS1 (Heeb et al., 2000)
   4234..4635    -  CDS            Y4CG_SINFN (fragment): Protein inferred from homology: Swiss-Prot protein existence level 3. From Sinorhizobium fredii (strain NBRC 101917 / NGR234).
   5005..5029    -  misc_feature   RB T-DNA repeat: right border repeat from nopaline C58 T-DNA
   5093..5181    +  CDS            lacI (fragment): lac repressor; lacI; The lac repressor binds to the lac operator to inhibit transcription in E. coli. This inhibition can be relieved by adding lactose or isopropyl-β-D-thiogalactopyranoside (IPTG).
   5194..5215    +  protein_bind   CAP binding site: CAP binding activates transcription in the presence of cAMP. E. coli catabolite activator protein
   5230..5260    +  promoter       lac promoter: promoter for the E. coli lac operon
   5268..5284    +  protein_bind   lac operator: The lac repressor binds to the lac operator to inhibit transcription in E. coli. This inhibition can be relieved by adding lactose or isopropyl-β-D-thiogalactopyranoside (IPTG). lac repressor encoded by lacI
   5317..5336    +  misc_feature   MCS (fragment): pUC18/19 multiple cloning site
   5996..6670    +  CDS            mRFP1: mRFP1 is a basic (constitutively fluorescent) red fluorescent protein published in 2002, derived from Discosoma sp.. It is reported to be a somewhat slowly-maturing monomer with low acid sensitivity.
   6683..6707    +  protein_bind   attB1: mutant version of attB; recombination site for the Gateway® BP reaction BP Clonase™
   6710..7318    +  CDS            RABG3B: RAG3B_ARATH - Also known as RAB7, RAB75. Experimental evidence at protein level: Swiss-Prot protein existence level 1. Intracellular vesicle trafficking and protein transport. Functions in autophagy. Involved in xylem and tracheary element differentiation. From Arabidopsis thaliana (Mouse-ear cress).
   7323..7347    -  protein_bind   attB2: mutant version of attB; recombination site for the Gateway® BP reaction BP Clonase™
   7416..7575    +  polyA_signal   CaMV poly(A) signal (fragment): cauliflower mosaic virus polyadenylation signal
   7602..7624    -  misc_feature   MCS (fragment): pUC18/19 multiple cloning site
   7717..7896    +  promoter       NOS promoter: nopaline synthase promoter
   7938..8486    +  CDS            bar: PAT_STRHY - Experimental evidence at protein level: Swiss-Prot protein existence level 1. Inactivates phosphinothricin (PPT) by transfer of an acetyl group from acetyl CoA. Can also acetylate demethylphosphinothricin but not PTT or glutamate. This enzyme is an effector of phosphinothricin tripeptide (PTT or bialaphos) resistance. From Streptomyces hygroscopicus. Introduced by genetic manipulation and expressed in glufosinate-tolerant maize by Dekalb Genetics.
   8509..8761    +  terminator     NOS terminator: nopaline synthase terminator and poly(A) signal
   8854..8878    -  misc_feature   LB T-DNA repeat: left border repeat from nopaline C58 T-DNA
   9137..9160    +  promoter       Pc promoter (fragment): intI1 (promoter lies within the coding sequence); class 1 integron promoter
   9336..9392    +  CDS            GmR (fragment): gentamycin acetyltransferase; aacC1; confers resistance to gentamycin
   9403..10190   +  CDS            SmR (fragment): aminoglycoside adenylyltransferase (Murphy, 1985); aadA; confers resistance to spectinomycin and streptomycin
>Addgene plasmid #102369 | UBI10:RFP-RabG3B-WT | addgene full sequence | sequence record 197528 | Addgene NGS Result
CGTAGAAAAGATCAAAGGATCTTCTTGAGATCCTTTTTTTCTGCGCGTAATCTGCTGCTTGCAAACAAAA
AAACCACCGCTACCAGCGGTGGTTTGTTTGCCGGATCAAGAGCTACCAACTCTTTTTCCGAAGGTAACTG
GCTTCAGCAGAGCGCAGATACCAAATACTGTCCTTCTAGTGTAGCCGTAGTTAGGCCACCACTTCAAGAA
CTCTGTAGCACCGCCTACATACCTCGCTCTGCTAATCCTGTTACCAGTGGCTGCTGCCAGTGGCGATAAG
TCGTGTCTTACCGGGTTGGACTCAAGACGATAGTTACCGGATAAGGCGCAGCGGTCGGGCTGAACGGGGG
GTTCGTGCACACAGCCCAGCTTGGAGCGAACGACCTACACCGAACTGAGATACCTACAGCGTGAGCTATG
AGAAAGCGCCACGCTTCCCGAAGGGAGAAAGGCGGACAGGTATCCGGTAAGCGGCAGGGTCGGAACAGGA
GAGCGCACGAGGGAGCTTCCAGGGGGAAACGCCTGGTATCTTTATAGTCCTGTCGGGTTTCGCCACCTCT
GACTTGAGCGTCGATTTTTGTGATGCTCGTCAGGGGGGCGGAGCCTATGGAAAAACGCCAGCAACGCGGC
CTTTTTACGGTTCCTGGCCTTTTGCTGGCCTTTTGCTCACATGTTCTTTCCTGCGTTATCCCCTGATTCT
GTGGATAACCGTATTACCGCCTTTGAGTGAGCTGATACCGCTCGCCGCAGCCGAACGACCGAGCGCAGCG
AGTCAGTGAGCGAGGAAGCGGAAGAGCGCCTGATGCGGTATTTTCTCCTTACGCATCTGTGCGGTATTTC
ACACCGCATATGGTGCACTCTCAGTACAATCTGCTCTGATGCCGCATAGTTAAGCCAGTATACACTCCGC
TATCGCTACGTGACTGGGTCATGGCTGCGCCCCGACACCCGCCAACACCCGCTGACGCGCCCTGACGGGC
TTGTCTGCTCCCGGCATCCGCTTACAGACAAGCTGTGACCGTCTCCGGGAGCTGCATGTGTCAGAGGTTT
TCACCGTCATCACCGAAACGCGCGAGGCAGGGTGCCTTGATGTGGGCGCCGGCGGTCGAGTGGCGACGGC
GCGGCTTGTCCGCGCCCTGGTAGATTGCCTGGCCCTAGGCCAGCCATTTTTGAGCGGCCAGCGGCCGCGA
TAGGCCGACGCGAAGCGGCGGGGCGTAGGGAGCGCAGCGACCGAAGGGTAGGCGCTTTTTGCAGCTCTTC
GGCTGTGCGCTGGCCAGACAGTTATGCACAGGCCAGGCGGGTTTTAAGAGTTTTAATAAGTTTTAAAGAG
TTTTAGGCGGAAAAATCGCCTTTTTTCTCTTTTATATCAGTCACTTACATGTGTGACCGGTTCCCAATGT
ACGGCTTTGGGTTCCCAATGTACGGGTTCCGGTTCCCAATGTACGGCTTTGGGTTCCCAATGTACGTGCT
ATCCACAGGAAAGAGACCTTTTCGACCTTTTTCCCCTGCTAGGGCAATTTGCCCTAGCATCTGCTCCGTA
CATTAGGAACCGGCGGATGCTTCGCCCTCGATCAGGTTGCGGTAGCGCATGACTAGGATCGGGCCAGCCT
GCCCCGCCTCCTCCTTCAAATCGTACTCCGGCAGGTCATTTGACCCGATCAGCTTGCGCACGGTGAAACA
GAACTTCTTGAACTCTCCGGCGCTGCCACTGCGTTCGTAGATCGTCTTGAACAACCATCTGGCTTCTGCC
TTGCCTGCGGCGCGGCGTGCCAGGCGGTAGAGAAAACGGCCGATGCCGGGATCGATCAAAAAGTAATCGG
GGTGAACCGTCAGCACGTCCGGGTTCTTGCCTTCTGTGATCTCGCGGTACATCCAATCAGCTAGCTCGAT
CTCGATGTACTCCGGCCGCCCGGTTTCGCTCTTTACGATCTTGTAGCGGCTAATCAAGGCTTCACCCTCG
GATACCGTCACCAGGCGGCCGTTCTTGGCCTTCTTCGTACGCTGCATGGCAACGTGCGTGGTGTTTAACC
GAATGCAGGTTTCTACCAGGTCGTCTTTCTGCTTTCCGCCATCGGCTCGCCGGCAGAACTTGAGTACGTC
CGCAACGTGTGGACGGAACACGCGGCCGGGCTTGTCTCCCTTCCCTTCCCGGTATCGGTTCATGGATTCG
GTTAGATGGGAAACCGCCATCAGTACCAGGTCGTAATCCCACACACTGGCCATGCCGGCCGGCCCTGCGG
AAACCTCTACGTGCCCGTCTGGAAGCTCGTAGCGGATCACCTCGCCAGCTCGTCGGTCACGCTTCGACAG
ACGGAAAACGGCCACGTCCATGATGCTGCGACTATCGCGGGTGCCCACGTCATAGAGCATCGGAACGAAA
AAATCTGGTTGCTCGTCGCCCTTGGGCGGCTTCCTAATCGACGGCGCACCGGCTGCCGGCGGTTGCCGGG
ATTCTTTGCGGATTCGATCAGCGGCCGCTTGCCACGATTCACCGGGGCGTGCTTCTGCCTCGATGCGTTG
CCGCTGGGCGGCCTGCGCGGCCTTCAACTTCTCCACCAGGTCATCACCCAGCGCCGCGCCGATTTGTACC
GGGCCGGATGGTTTGCGACCGCTCACGCCGATTCCTCGGGCTTGGGGGTTCCAGTGCCATTGCAGGGCCG
GCAGACAACCCAGCCGCTTACGCCTGGCCAACCGCCCGTTCCTCCACACATGGGGCATTCCACGGCGTCG
GTGCCTGGTTGTTCTTGATTTTCCATGCCGCCTCCTTTAGCCGCTAAAATTCATCTACTCATTTATTCAT
TTGCTCATTTACTCTGGTAGCTGCGCGATGTATTCAGATAGCAGCTCGGTAATGGTCTTGCCTTGGCGTA
CCGCGTACATCTTCAGCTTGGTGTGATCCTCCGCCGGCAACTGAAAGTTGACCCGCTTCATGGCTGGCGT
GTCTGCCAGGCTGGCCAACGTTGCAGCCTTGCTGCTGCGTGCGCTCGGACGGCCGGCACTTAGCGTGTTT
GTGCTTTTGCTCATTTTCTCTTTACCTCATTAACTCAAATGAGTTTTGATTTAATTTCAGCGGCCAGCGC
CTGGACCTCGCGGGCAGCGTCGCCCTCGGGTTCTGATTCAAGAACGGTTGTGCCGGCGGCGGCAGTGCCT
GGGTAGCTCACGCGCTGCGTGATACGGGACTCAAGAATGGGCAGCTCGTACCCGGCCAGCGCCTCGGCAA
CCTCACCGCCGATGCGCGTGCCTTTGATCGCCCGCGACACGACAAAGGCCGCTTGTAGCCTTCCATCCGT
GACCTCAATGCGCTGCTTAACCAGCTCCACCAGGTCGGCGGTGGCCCATATGTCGTAAGGGCTTGGCTGC
ACCGGAATCAGCACGAAGTCGGCTGCCTTGATCGCGGACACAGCCAAGTCCGCCGCCTGGGGCGCTCCGT
CGATCACTACGAAGTCGCGCCGGCCGATGGCCTTCACGTCGCGGTCAATCGTCGGGCGGTCGATGCCGAC
AACGGTTAGCGGTTGATCTTCCCGCACGGCCGCCCAATCGCGGGCACTGCCCTGGGGATCGGAATCGACT
AACAGAACATCGGCCCCGGCGAGTTGCAGGGCGCGGGCTAGATGGGTTGCGATGGTCGTCTTGCCTGACC
CGCCTTTCTGGTTAAGTACAGCGATAACCTTCATGCGTTCCCCTTGCGTATTTGTTTATTTACTCATCGC
ATCATATACGCAGCGACCGCATGACGCAAGCTGTTTTACTCAAATACACATCACCTTTTTAGACGGCGGC
GCTCGGTTTCTTCAGCGGCCAAGCTGGCCGGCCAGGCCGCCAGCTTGGCATCAGACAAACCGGCCAGGAT
TTCATGCAGCCGCACGGTTGAGACGTGCGCGGGCGGCTCGAACACGTACCCGGCCGCGATCATCTCCGCC
TCGATCTCTTCGGTAATGAAAAACGGTTCGTCCTGGCCGTCCTGGTGCGGTTTCATGCTTGTTCCTCTTG
GCGTTCATTCTCGGCGGCCGCCAGGGCGTCGGCCTCGGTCAATGCGTCCTCACGGAAGGCACCGCGCCGC
CTGGCCTCGGTGGGCGTCACTTCCTCGCTGCGCTCAAGTGCGCGGTACAGGGTCGAGCGATGCACGCCAA
GCAGTGCAGCCGCCTCTTTCACGGTGCGGCCTTCCTGGTCGATCAGCTCGCGGGCGTGCGCGATCTGTGC
CGGGGTGAGGGTAGGGCGGGGGCCAAACTTCACGCCTCGGGCCTTGGCGGCCTCGCGCCCGCTCCGGGTG
CGGTCGATGATTAGGGAACGCTCGAACTCGGCAATGCCGGCGAACACGGTCAACACCATGCGGCCGGCCG
GCGTGGTGGTGTCGGCCCACGGCTCTGCCAGGCTACGCAGGCCCGCGCCGGCCTCCTGGATGCGCTCGGC
AATGTCCAGTAGGTCGCGGGTGCTGCGGGCCAGGCGGTCTAGCCTGGTCACTGTCACAACGTCGCCAGGG
CGTAGGTGGTCAAGCATCCTGGCCAGCTCCGGGCGGTCGCGCCTGGTGCCGGTGATCTTCTCGGAAAACA
GCTTGGTGCAGCCGGCCGCGTGCAGTTCGGCCCGTTGGTTGGTCAAGTCCTGGTCGTCGGTGCTGACGCG
GGCATAGCCCAGCAGGCCAGCGGCGGCGCTCTTGTTCATGGCGTAATGTCTCCGGTTCTAGTCGCAAGTA
TTCTACTTTATGCGACTAAAACACGCGACAAGAAAACGCCAGGAAAAGGGCAGGGCGGCAGCCTGTCGCG
TAACTTAGGACTTGTGCGACATGTCGTTTTCAGAAGACGGCTGCACTGAACGTCAGAAGCCGACTGCACT
ATAGCAGCGGAGGGGTTGGATCAAAGTACTTTAAAGTACTTTAAAGTACTTTAAAGTACTTTGATCCCGA
GGGGAACCCTGTGGTTGGCATGCACATACAAATGGACGAACGGATAAACCTTTTCACGCCCTTTTAAATA
TCCGATTATTCTAATAAACGCTCTTTTCTCTTAGGTTTACCCGCCAATATATCCTGTCAAACACTGATAG
TTTAAACTGAAGGCGGGAAACGACAATCTGATCCAAGCTCAAGCTGCTCTAGCCAATACGCAAACCGCCT
CTCCCCGCGCGTTGGCCGATTCATTAATGCAGCTGGCACGACAGGTTTCCCGACTGGAAAGCGGGCAGTG
AGCGCAACGCAATTAATGTGAGTTAGCTCACTCATTAGGCACCCCAGGCTTTACACTTTATGCTTCCGGC
TCGTATGTTGTGTGGAATTGTGAGCGGATAACAATTTCACACAGGAAACAGCTATGACATGATTACGAAT
TCGAGCTCGGTACCCGACGAGTCAGTAATAAACGGCGTCAAAGTGGTTGCAGCCGGCACACACGAGTCGT
GTTTATCAACTCAAAGCACAAATACTTTTCCTCAACCTAAAAATAAGGCAATTAGCCAAAAACAACTTTG
CGTGTAAACAACGCTCAATACACGTGTCATTTTATTATTAGCTATTGCTTCACCGCCTTAGCTTTCTCGT
GACCTAGTCGTCCTCGTCTTTTCTTCTTCTTCTTCTATAAAACAATACCCAAAGAGCTCTTCTTCTTCAC
AATTCAGATTTCAATTTCTCAAAATCTTAAAAACTTTCTCTCAATTCTCTCTACCGTGATCAAGGTAAAT
TTCTGTGTTCCTTATTCTCTCAAAATCTTCGATTTTGTTTTCGTTCGATCCCAATTTCGTATATGTTCTT
TGGTTTAGATTCTGTTAATCTTAGATCGAAGACGATTTTCTGGGTTTGATCGTTAGATATCATCTTAATT
CTCGATTAGGGTTTCATAGATATCATCCGATTTGTTCAAATAATTTGAGTTTTGTCGAATAATTACTCTT
CGATTTGTGATTTCTATCTAGATCTGGTGTTAGTTTCTAGTTTGTGCGATCGAATTTGTAGATTAATCTG
AGTTTTTCTGATTAACACTCGAGTGCGGGATCCTCTAGAACTAGTATGGCCTCCTCCGAGGACGTCATCA
AGGAGTTCATGCGCTTCAAGGTGCGCATGGAGGGCTCCGTGAACGGCCACGAGTTCGAGATCGAGGGCGA
GGGCGAGGGCCGCCCCTACGAGGGCACCCAGACCGCCAAGCTGAAGGTGACCAAGGGCGGCCCCCTGCCC
TTCGCCTGGGACATCCTGTCCCCTCAGTTCCAGTACGGCTCCAAGGCCTACGTGAAGCACCCCGCCGACA
TCCCCGACTACTTGAAGCTGTCCTTCCCCGAGGGCTTCAAGTGGGAGCGCGTGATGAACTTCGAGGACGG
CGGCGTGGTGACCGTGACCCAGGACTCCTCCCTGCAGGACGGCGAGTTCATCTACAAGGTGAAGCTGCGC
GGCACCAACTTCCCCTCCGACGGCCCCGTAATGCAGAAGAAGACCATGGGCTGGGAGGCCTCCACCGAGC
GGATGTACCCCGAGGACGGCGCCCTGAAGGGCGAGATCAAGATGAGGCTGAAGCTGAAGGACGGCGGCCA
CTACGACGCCGAGGTCAAGACCACCTACATGGCCAAGAAGCCCGTGCAGCTGCCCGGCGCCTACAAGACC
GACATCAAGCTGGACATCACCTCCCACAACGAGGACTACACCATCGTGGAACAGTACGAGCGCGCCGAGG
GCCGCCACTCCACCGGCGCCCAATTGTTAATCACAAGTTTGTACAAAAAAGCAGGCTTCATGTCGACGCG
AAGACGAACTTTACTCAAAGTTATAATTCTTGGAGACAGCGGGGTTGGCAAAACATCGTTGATGAATCAA
TATGTGAATAACAAGTTTAGTCAACAGTACAAAGCTACGATCGGAGCTGATTTTGTCACTAAGGAGCTTC
AAATTGATGACAGGCTTGTCACATTGCAAATATGGGACACTGCTGGGCAAGAGAGGTTTCAAAGTCTTGG
TGTTGCTTTCTATAGAGGTGCAGATTGTTGTGTTCTTGTCTATGATGTGAATCACTTGAAGTCATTTGAA
TCTCTCGACAATTGGCACAACGAGTTTCTTACACGGGCTAGTCCACGTGACCCAATGGCATTCCCTTTTA
TACTTCTTGGTAATAAGGTTGATATTGATGGAGGAAATAGCCGAGTGGTATCTGAGAAGAAGGCTAGAGA
ATGGTGTGCTGAAAAGGGAAACATAGTCTATTTCGAGACATCGGCTAAAGAAGATTACAATGTCGATGAC
TCCTTCTTGTGCATCACAAAACTTGCCCTTGCAAATGAACGCGACCAAGATATATATTTCCAGCCAGATA
CTGGTTCGGTGCCTGAGCAAAGAGGAGGTTGTGCTTGCTGAGACCCAGCTTTCTTGTACAAAGTGGTGAT
TAAGCGGCCATGCTAGAGTCCGCAAAAATCACCAGTCTCTCTCTACAAATCTATCTCTCTCTATTTTTCT
CCAGAATAATGTGTGAGTAGTTCCCAGATAAGGGAATTAGGGTTCTTATAGGGTTTCGCTCATGTGTTGA
GCATATAAGAAACCCTTAGTATGTATTTGTATTTGTAAAATACTTCTATCAATAAAATTTCTAATTCCTA
AAACCAAAATCCAGTGACCTGCAGGCATGCGACGTCGGGCCCTCTAGAGGATCCCCGGGTACCGCGAATT
ATCGATCATGAGCGGAGAATTAAGGGAGTCACGTTATGACCCCCGCCGATGACGCGGGACAAGCCGTTTT
ACGTTTGGAACTGACAGAACCGCAACGTTGAAGGAGCCACTGAGCCGCGGGTTTCTGGAGTTTAATGAGC
TAAGCACATACGTCAGAAACCATTATTGCGCGTTCAAAAGTCGCCTAAGGTCACTATCAGCTAGCAAATA
TTTCTTGTCAAAAATGCTCCACTGACGTTCCATAAATTCCCCTCGGTATCCAATTAGAGTCTCATATTCA
CTCTCAACTCGATCGAGGGGATCTACCATGAGCCCAGAACGACGCCCGGCCGACATCCGCCGTGCCACCG
AGGCGGACATGCCGGCGGTCTGCACCATCGTCAACCACTACATCGAGACAAGCACGGTCAACTTCCGTAC
CGAGCCGCAGGAACCGCAGGAGTGGACGGACGACCTCGTCCGTCTGCGGGAGCGCTATCCCTGGCTCGTC
GCCGAGGTGGACGGCGAGGTCGCCGGCATCGCCTACGCGGGTCCCTGGAAGGCACGCAACGCCTACGACT
GGACGGCCGAGTCGACCGTGTACGTCTCCCCCCGCCACCAGCGGACGGGACTGGGCTCCACGCTCTACAC
CCACCTGCTGAAGTCCCTGGAGGCACAGGGCTTCAAGAGCGTGGTCGCTGTCATCGGGCTGCCCAACGAC
CCGAGCGTGCGCATGCACGAGGCGCTCGGATATGCCCCCCGCGGCATGCTGCGGGCGGCCGGCTTCAAGC
ACGGGAACTGGCATGACGTGGGTTTCTGGCAGCTGGACTTCAGCCTGCCGGTGCCGCCCCGTCCGGTCCT
GCCCGTCACCGAAATCTGATGACCCCTAGAGTCAAGCAGATCGTTCAAACATTTGGCAATAAAGTTTCTT
AAGATTGAATCCTGTTGCCGGTCTTGCGATGATTATCATATAATTTCTGTTGAATTACGTTAAGCATGTA
ATAATTAACATGTAATGCATGACGTTATTTATGAGATGGGTTTTTATGATTAGAGTCCCGCAATTATACA
TTTAATACGCGATAGAAAACAAAATATAGCGCGCAAACTAGGATAAATTATCGCGCGCGGTGTCATCTAT
GTTACTAGATCGACCGGCATGCAAGCTGATAATTCAATTCGGCGTTAATTCAGTACATTAAAAACGTCCG
CAATGTGTTATTAAGTTGTCTAAGCGTCAATTTGTTTACACCACAATATATCCTGCCACCAGCCAGCCAA
CAGCTCCCCGACCGGCAGCTCGGCACAAAATCACCACTCGATACAGGCAGCCCATCAGTCCGGGACGGCG
TCAGCGGGAGAGCCGTTGTAAGGCGGCAGACTTTGCTCATGTTACCGATGCTATTCGGAAGAACGGCAAC
TAAGCTGCCGGGTTTGAAACACGGATGATCTCGCGGAGGGTAGCATGTTGATTGTAACGATGACAGAGCG
TTGCTGCCTGTGATCAATTCGGGCACGAACCCAGTGGACATAAGCCTGTTCGGTTCGTAAGCTGTAATGC
AAGTAGCGTATGCGCTCACGCAACTGGTCCAGAACCTTGACCGAACGCAGCGGTGGTAACGGCGCAGTGG
CGGTTTTCATGGCTTGTTATGACTGTTTTTTTGGGGTACAGTCTATGCCTCGGGCATCCAAGCAGCAAGC
GCGTTACGCCGTGGGTCGATGTTTGATGTTATGGAGCAGCAACGATGTTACGCAGCAGGGCAGTCGCCCT
AAAACAAAGTTAAACATCATGGGGGAAGCGGTGATCGCCGAAGTATCGACTCAACTATCAGAGGTAGTTG
GCGTCATCGAGCGCCATCTCGAACCGACGTTGCTGGCCGTACATTTGTACGGCTCCGCAGTGGATGGCGG
CCTGAAGCCACACAGTGATATTGATTTGCTGGTTACGGTGACCGTAAGGCTTGATGAAACAACGCGGCGA
GCTTTGATCAACGACCTTTTGGAAACTTCGGCTTCCCCTGGAGAGAGCGAGATTCTCCGCGCTGTAGAAG
TCACCATTGTTGTGCACGACGACATCATTCCGTGGCGTTATCCAGCTAAGCGCGAACTGCAATTTGGAGA
ATGGCAGCGCAATGACATTCTTGCAGGTATCTTCGAGCCAGCCACGATCGACATTGATCTGGCTATCTTG
CTGACAAAAGCAAGAGAACATAGCGTTGCCTTGGTAGGTCCAGCGGCGGAGGAACTCTTTGATCCGGTTC
CTGAACAGGATCTATTTGAGGCGCTAAATGAAACCTTAACGCTATGGAACTCGCCGCCCGACTGGGCTGG
CGATGAGCGAAATGTAGTGCTTACGTTGTCCCGCATTTGGTACAGCGCAGTAACCGGCAAAATCGCGCCG
AAGGATGTCGCTGCCGACTGGGCAATGGAGCGCCTGCCGGCCCAGTATCAGCCCGTCATACTTGAAGCTA
GACAGGCTTATCTTGGACAAGAAGAAGATCGCTTGGCCTCGCGCGCAGATCAGTTGGAAGAATTTGTCCA
CTACGTGAAAGGCGAGATCACCAAGGTAGTCGGCAAATAATGTCTAGCTAGAAATTCGTTCAAGCCGACG
CCGCTTCGCGGCGCGGCTTAACTCAAGCGTTAGATGCACTAAGCACATAATTGCTCACAGCCAAACTATC
AGGTCAAGTCTGCTTTTATTATTTTTAAGCGTGCATAATAAGCCCTACACAAATTGGGAGATATATCATG
CATGACCAAAATCCCTTAACGTGAGTTTTCGTTCCACTGAGCGTCAGACCC
