>Addgene plasmid #102369 | UBI10:RFP-RabG3B-WT | depositor partial sequence | sequence record 193459 | insert
ATGTCGACGCGAAGACGAACTTTACTCAAAGTTATAATTCTTGGAGACAGCGGGGTTGGCAAAACATCGT
TGATGAATCAATATGTGAATAACAAGTTTAGTCAACAGTACAAAGCTACGATCGGAGCTGATTTTGTCAC
TAAGGAGCTTCAAATTGATGACAGGCTTGTCACATTGCAAATATGGGACACTGCTGGGCAAGAGAGGTTT
CAAAGTCTTGGTGTTGCTTTCTATAGAGGTGCAGATTGTTGTGTTCTTGTCTATGATGTGAATCACTTGA
AGTCATTTGAATCTCTCGACAATTGGCACAACGAGTTTCTTACACGGGCTAGTCCACGTGACCCAATGGC
ATTCCCTTTTATACTTCTTGGTAATAAGGTTGATATTGATGGAGGAAATAGCCGAGTGGTATCTGAGAAG
AAGGCTAGAGAATGGTGTGCTGAAAAGGGAAACATAGTCTATTTCGAGACATCGGCTAAAGAAGATTACA
ATGTCGATGACTCCTTCTTGTGCATCACAAAACTTGCCCTTGCAAATGAACGCGACCAAGATATATATTT
CCAGCCAGATACTGGTTCGGTGCCTGAGCAAAGAGGAGGTTGTGCTTGCTGA
